Addgene plasmid #81227: pSB1
Purpose: Hybrid Tar[1-43]-McpC[49-270]-Tar[184-553] expression plasmid
Depositing lab: Victor Sourjik. Depositing organization: Max Planck Institute for Terrestrial Microbiology. Publication: Engineering Hybrid Chemotaxis Receptors in Bacteria. Bi S, Pollard AM, Yang Y, Jin F, Sourjik V. ACS Synth Biol. 2016 Jun 10. 10.1021/acssynbio.6b00053 PubMed 27285081.
Backbone
  Vector backbone: pKG116
  Backbone size w/o insert (bp): 4211
  Total vector size (bp): 6072
  Vector type: Bacterial Expression
Growth in bacteria
  Bacterial resistance: Chloramphenicol, 25 μg/mL
  Growth temperature: 37°C
  Growth strain: DH5alpha
  Copy number: Low Copy
Gene/Insert
  Gene/Insert name: Encodes the hybrid receptor of E. coli chemoreceptor Tar and B. subtilis chemoreceptor McpC: Tar[1-43]-McpC[49-270]-Tar[184-553]
  Species: E. coli, B. subtilis
  Insert size (bp): 1908
  Cloning method: Restriction Enzyme; 5′ cloning site NdeI (not destroyed); 3′ cloning site BamHI (not destroyed)
  Sequencing primers: 5′ CGGGCGCAATATTCATGTTG
Terms and licenses: Academic/Nonprofit Terms; Industry Terms: Not Available to Industry
How to cite: pSB1 was a gift from Victor Sourjik (Addgene plasmid # 81227 ; http://n2t.net/addgene:81227 ; RRID:Addgene_81227)
