[The description below was written by a language model from this plasmid's Addgene catalogue record and pLannotate feature annotations shown in this document.]
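Description:
pSB1 is a bacterial expression plasmid built on the pKG116 backbone that encodes a hybrid chemotaxis receptor. The full construct is about 6.1 kb. It replicates from a p15A origin, which the catalogue lists as low copy and which is compatible with ColE1-type plasmids, so it can be co-maintained with a second plasmid in the same E. coli cell. Selection is by chloramphenicol, through a chloramphenicol acetyltransferase gene driven by its own cat promoter. The annotation also picks up short remnants of earlier vector ancestry: fragments of a tetracycline resistance gene and its promoter, an IS1 fragment, a small RSF-origin-like fragment and a phage P22 C1 fragment. None of these appears to be a functional part.

The roughly 1.9 kb insert was cloned between NdeI and BamHI sites, both retained. It encodes Tar[1-43]-McpC[49-270]-Tar[184-553], in which the central sensory portion of the Bacillus subtilis chemoreceptor McpC replaces the corresponding region of the E. coli receptor Tar. The Tar N-terminal segment and the Tar C-terminal signalling and adaptation portion are kept. The feature table annotates this whole open reading frame simply as tar, spanning the numbering origin, and a lambda t0 terminator lies just downstream. Upstream and divergently oriented is nahR, the Pseudomonas putida regulator of naphthalene and salicylate catabolic genes. This suggests salicylate-responsive control of the receptor gene, although the promoter itself is not annotated or named in the record. The plasmid serves to express the chimera in E. coli for studies on engineering hybrid receptors that couple foreign ligand-sensing domains to the native chemotaxis pathway.
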