Features (pLannotate 1.2.2; 11 found; start..end, strand, type, name):
    403..437     +  terminator     lambda t0 terminator: minimal transcription terminator from phage lambda (Scholtissek and Grosse, 1987)
    430..558     -  CDS            C1 (fragment): RPC1_BPP22 - Experimental evidence at protein level: Swiss-Prot protein existence level 1. Binds to two promoters, P(RE) and Pa23 and activate transcription from these promoters. From Salmonella phage P22 (Bacteriophage P22).
    856..1515    -  CDS            CmR: chloramphenicol acetyltransferase; cat; confers resistance to chloramphenicol
   1516..1618    -  promoter       cat promoter: promoter of the E. coli cat gene encoding chloramphenicol acetyltransferase
   1739..1882    +  mobile_element IS1 (fragment): prokaryotic transposable element IS1
   2001..2056    -  rep_origin     RSF ori (fragment): Plasmids containing the RSF 1030 origin of replication can be propagated in E. coli cells that contain additional plasmids with compatible origins.
   2144..2689    -  rep_origin     p15A ori: Plasmids containing the medium-copy-number p15A origin of replication can be propagated in E. coli cells that contain a second plasmid with the ColE1 origin.
   2801..2819    +  promoter       tet promoter (fragment): E. coli promoter for tetracycline efflux protein gene
   2818..2919    -  CDS            TcR (fragment): tetracycline efflux protein; tet; confers resistance to tetracycline
   3456..4355    -  CDS            nahR: NAHR_PSEPU - Protein inferred from homology: Swiss-Prot protein existence level 3. Regulates the expression of the naphthalene (nahA-F) and salicylate (nahG-M) metabolism genes. From Pseudomonas putida (Arthrobacter siderocapsulatus).
   4503..335     +  CDS            tar (across the origin): MCP2_ECOLI - Also known as cheM. Experimental evidence at protein level: Swiss-Prot protein existence level 1. Chemotactic-signal transducers respond to changes in the concentration of attractants and repellents in the environment, transduce a signal from the outside to the inside of the cell, and facilitate sensory adaptation through the variation of the level of methylation. Attractants increase the level of methylation while repellents decrease the level of methylation, the methyl groups are added by the methyltransferase CheR and removed by the methylesterase CheB. From Escherichia coli (s
>Addgene plasmid #81227 | pSB1 | addgene full sequence | sequence record 174343 | Addgene NGS Result
ATATCGTCAATGCTGTCACTCGCGTGACTGACATTATGGGCGAGATTGCATCGGCATCGGATGAACAGAG
CCGTGGCATCGATCAAGTCGCATTGGCGGTTTCGGAAATGGATCGCGTCACGCAACAGAACGCATCGCTG
GTGCAGGAATCAGCTGCCGCCGCCGCTGCGCTGGAAGAACAGGCGAGTCGTTTAACGCAAGCAGTTTCCG
CGTTCCGTCTGGCAGCCAGCCCACTCACCAATAAACCGCAAACACCATCCCGTCCTGCCAGTGAGCAACC
ACCGGCTCAGCCACGACTGCGAATTGCTGAACAAGATCCAAACTGGGAAACATTTTGAGGATCCGCGGAT
AAATAAGTAACGATCCGGTCCAGTAATGACCTCAGAACTCCATCTGGATTTGTTCAGAACGCTCGGTTGC
CGCCGGGCGTTTTTTATTGGTGAGAATCGCAGCAACTTGTCGCGCCAATCGAGCCATGTCGTCGTCAACG
ACCCCCCATTCAAGAACAGCAAGCAGCATTGAGAACTTTGGAATCCAGTCCCTCTTCCACCTGCTGACCG
GATCAGCAGTCCCCGGAACATCGTAGCTGACGCCTTCGCGTTGCTCAGTTGTCCAACCCCGGAAACGGGA
AAAAGCAAGTTTTCCCCGCTCCCGGCGTTTCAATAACTGAAAACCATACTATTTCACAGTTTAAATCACA
TTAAACGACAGTAATCCCCGTTGATTTGTGCGCCAACACAGATCCGTCGACCGGGTCGAATTTGCTTTCG
AATTTCTGCCATTCATCCGCTTATTATCACTTATTCAGGCGTAGCAACCAGGCGTTTAAGGGCACCAATA
ACTGCCTTAAAAAAATTACGCCCCGCCCTGCCACTCATCGCAGTACTGTTGTAATTCATTAAGCATTCTG
CCGACATGGAAGCCATCACAAACGGCATGATGAACCTGAATCGCCAGCGGCATCAGCACCTTGTCGCCTT
GCGTATAATATTTGCCCATGGTGAAAACGGGGGCGAAGAAGTTGTCCATATTGGCCACGTTTAAATCAAA
ACTGGTGAAACTCACCCAGGGATTGGCTGAGACGAAAAACATATTCTCAATAAACCCTTTAGGGAAATAG
GCCAGGTTTTCACCGTAACACGCCACATCTTGCGAATATATGTGTAGAAACTGCCGGAAATCGTCGTGGT
ATTCACTCCAGAGCGATGAAAACGTTTCAGTTTGCTCATGGAAAACGGTGTAACAAGGGTGAACACTATC
CCATATCACCAGCTCACCGTCTTTCATTGCCATACGGAATTCCGGATGAGCATTCATCAGGCGGGCAAGA
ATGTGAATAAAGGCCGGATAAAACTTGTGCTTATTTTTCTTTACGGTCTTTAAAAAGGCCGTAATATCCA
GCTGAACGGTCTGGTTATAGGTACATTGAGCAACTGACTGAAATGCCTCAAAATGTTCTTTACGATGCCA
TTGGGATATATCAACGGTGGTATATCCAGTGATTTTTTTCTCCATTTTAGCTTCCTTAGCTCCTGAAAAT
CTCGATAACTCAAAAAATACGCCCGGTAGTGATCTTATTTCATTATGGTGAAAGTTGGAACCTCTTACGT
GCCGATCAACGTCTCATTTTCGCCAAAAGTTGGCCCAGGGCTTCCCGGTATCAACAGGGACACCAGGATT
TATTTATTCTGCGAAGTGATCTTCCGTCACAGGTATTTATTCGGCGCAAAGTGCGTCGGGTGATGCTGCC
AACTTACTGATTTAGTGTATGATGGTGTTTTTGAGGTGCTCCAGTGGCTTCTGTTTCTATCAGCTGTCCC
TCCTGTTCAGCTACTGACGGGGTGGTGCGTAACGGCAAAAGCACCGCCGGACATCAGCGCTAGCGGAGTG
TATACTGGCTTACTATGTTGGCACTGATGAGGGTGTCAGTGAAGTGCTTCATGTGGCAGGAGAAAAAAGG
CTGCACCGGTGCGTCAGCAGAATATGTGATACAGGATATATTCCGCTTCCTCGCTCACTGACTCGCTACG
CTCGGTCGTTCGACTGCGGCGAGCGGAAATGGCTTACGAACGGGGCGGAGATTTCCTGGAAGATGCCAGG
AAGATACTTAACAGGGAAGTGAGAGGGCCGCGGCAAAGCCGTTTTTCCATAGGCTCCGCCCCCCTGACAA
GCATCACGAAATCTGACGCTCAAATCAGTGGTGGCGAAACCCGACAGGACTATAAAGATACCAGGCGTTT
CCCCCTGGCGGCTCCCTCGTGCGCTCTCCTGTTCCTGCCTTTCGGTTTACCGGTGTCATTCCGCTGTTAT
GGCCGCGTTTGTCTCATTCCACGCCTGACACTCAGTTCCGGGTAGGCAGTTCGCTCCAAGCTGGACTGTA
TGCACGAACCCCCCGTTCAGTCCGACCGCTGCGCCTTATCCGGTAACTATCGTCTTGAGTCCAACCCGGA
AAGACATGCAAAAGCACCACTGGCAGCAGCCACTGGTAATTGATTTAGAGGAGTTAGTCTTGAAGTCATG
CGCCGGTTAAGGCTAAACTGAAAGGACAAGTTTTGGTGACTGCGCTCCTCCAAGCCAGTTACCTCGGTTC
AAAGAGTTGGTAGCTCAGAGAACCTTCGAAAAACCGCCCTGCAAGGCGGTTTTTTCGTTTTCAGAGCAAG
AGATTACGCGCAGACCAAAACGATCTCAAGAAGATCATCTTATTAATCAGATAAAATATTTCTAGATTTC
AGTGCAATTTATCTCTTCAAATGTAGCACCTGAAGTCAGCCCCATACGATATAAGTTGTAATTCTCATGT
TTGACAGCTTATCATCGATCCCGCAAGAGGCCCGGCAGTACCGGCATAACCAAGCCTATGCCTACAGCAT
CCAGGGTGACGGTGCCGAGGATGACGATGAGCGCATTGTTAGATTTCATACACGGTGCCTGACTGCGTTA
GCAATTTAACTGTGATAAACTACCGCATTAAAGCTTCTTGCGAAACAGCTCTCGACCAGGTTTATACTGG
TCGTGCAGATGAAAGCAGTTTTTGCCGAGGTCGATTCCGACCAGCGCCATATCGCTCATAGTGATGGTCT
CCGAATTATAAACACCCTGCGAAAGCGTAGCCTACGCAGGGTGTCGGGTGCTCATCCCATTACCCGTTTT
CCCATCTCTTAACTTAAGGGGGGAACGGTGTCCTGTCTTTCATGGGGCTCGTTCACTGCTAACTTACCTG
CTTCCCTGTCTGTCAATTCTCTCTATCCTGCGATCCCGCGAAGAACCAAAAAAGCTCGACAGAGGGCGCG
GTCATTTTAGGTCGGGCGGATCGGCGCCGCCGGCTCGGCTGGTGTGCCGCACAGCACCGCCTACGTGAGC
TGCCAGTTGATGAACTTCCCCCGTTGCCAGCTAGGGCGCAAGCGGGCTGTATAAGATCACTGCCCATCAC
ATTGATCGGCTCGGATTTTTTCTCAATCCGTAAACAGGTCAAACATCAGTTGCCGCAACCAAATATTGGC
TAGGTCCTTGTGGTACTTCGCATGCCAGAACATGTTGATGGCTATTTCAGGCAAGACGACTGGGTGCGGC
AAGGCGCTTAGGCCGAAGGGCTCCACACAGCAGTCGGCTAAACGTATCGGCACAGTGGCGAGCAGATCGG
TGCGCTGGAGGATGTGGCCAACGGCGGCGAAGTGCGGCACTTCCAGACGGATGTCGCGCCGGATGCCGAC
CCGTGTCATGTACGTGTCCACCTCGCCGTGGCCGGTGCCAGCGGCGATGACACGCACGTGGCCGTAGGAA
CAGAAGCGCTCCAGAGTCAGGGGTTCGCGGGTGACTGGATGGTCCTTGCGACATAGGCACACGTAGTGAT
TCTGGAGCAGCCGGCGCTGAAAGAAGCCAGTTTGCAGATTGGGAAGCAGGCCCACGGCCAAGTCCACGGT
TCCGTTCTGCAAGGCCTGCATCAGGCTCATCGAACTGTCGCGCACCGTACTGATCACGCAATTGGGGGCC
TGGTGAGCCAGCACATCCATCAGCCGCGGCATGAAGTAGATCTCGCCAATGTCGGTCATGGCCAGGGTGA
AGGTACGCTCGCTGGTCAGCGGATCGAAGCTTTCATGGTGCTGTAGGGCGTTGCGCAGTGCGTGCATGGC
CGAAGTGACGGGCTCGGCCAGATGCGCGGCATAGGGTGTGGGTTCCATTCCCTGATGTGTGCGCACGAAG
AGTGGGTCCTGTAGCGAGGTGCGCAGGCGTTTCAGCGCATTGCTCACGGCAGGCTGGGTCAGGCCCAGGT
TCTCCGCAGTGATAGAGACGCGTCTGTCGACCAGCAACTGGTTGAACACCACCAGCAGGTTTAAATCCAG
GTCACGCAGTTCCATGGGGCCTCGCTTGGGTTATTGCTGGTGCCCGGCCGGGCGCAATATTCATGTTGAT
GATTTATTATATATCGAGTGGTGTATTTATCAATATTGTTTGCTCCGTTATCGTTATTAACAAGTCATCA
ATAAAGCCATAAGGAGTACCATATGATTAACCGTATCCGCGTAGTCACGCTGTTGGTAATGGTGCTGGGG
GTATTCGCACTGTTACAGCTTATTTCCGGCAGTCTGTTTTTTTCTTCCCTTCACCATAGCCAGAAGAGCT
TTGTGGTTTCCCAGTCACTTGAACAAAATATTGAATTGCAATTAAAGAGTTATGCCATTTCGTTATCAAG
ATTGGCTAATGGGGAATTAACGCATACATTTGTAACGAAACCAAGTAAAGAAGCTTCTCGGCTGTTTCAC
GATGACATTAAGCAAATCAAAGACAACGATGATTATGTTGCGATGGCTTACATAGGCACCGCAAAAAAAG
AAATGTTTACATATCCAAAAGCGGATTTCGCTGAGGATTACGATCCAACATCAAGACCATGGTATAAGCT
TGCAGCTGAAACCCCGGATCAAGTTGTTTGGACGGAACCTTATAAAGATGTCGTGACAGGAGACATGATT
GTTACTGCATCGAAAGCGATCTTAGACAGGCAAAAAGTGATAGGGGTTGCCAGCTATGACTTGAAACTCT
CTGCTATCCAGAGTATGGTCAATAAACAAAAGGTGCCTTACAAAGGATTTGCCTTTTTAGCTGATGCGAG
CGGCAATCTTTTAGCCCATCCGTCAAATCAAGGAAAAAATATATCAAAGGATCAAACACTGCAAACCATC
GCATCCGAGAAAAAAGGGATACAAGATGTGAATGGGAAAATGGTTGTGTACCAAACGATTGGCGAGACAG
GCTGGAAGGTCGGAACGCAATTTGATACCGATCAATTAATGTGGATTGCAGATGATTACCGATTTGCCCA
GTGGCAACTGGCGGTTATCGCGCTGGTGGTGGTATTGATTCTGCTGGTGGCGTGGTACGGCATTCGCCGT
ATGTTGCTTACTCCGCTGGCAAAAATTATTGCTCACATTCGCGAAATCGCCGGTGGTAACCTGGCGAATA
CCCTGACCATTGACGGGCGCAGTGAAATGGGCGACCTGGCGCAGAGCGTTTCACACATGCAACGCTCTTT
GACTGACACCGTCACTCATGTCCGCGAAGGTTCAGATGCCATCTATGCCGGTACCCGTGAAATTGCGGCG
GGCAACACCGATCTTTCCTCCCGTACTGAACAGCAGGCATCCGCGCTGGAAGAAATTGCCGCCAGCATGG
AGCAGCTCACCGCGACAGTGAAGCAAAACGCCGATAACGCCCGCCAGGCCTCGCAACTGGCGCAAAGTGC
CTCCGACACCGCCCAGCACGGCGGCAAAGTGGTGGATGGCGTAGTGAAAACGATGCATGAGATCGCCGAT
AGTTCGAAGAAAATTGCCGACATTATCAGCGTTATCGACGGTATTGCCTTCCAGACTAATATCCTCGCGC
TGAATGCCGCGGTTGAAGCCGCGCGTGCGGGTGAACAGGGCCGTGGTTTTGCCGTGGTGGCGGGTGAAGT
GCGTAATCTTGCCAGTCGCAGCGCCCAGGCGGCAAAAGAGATCAAAGCCCTCATTGAAGACTCCGTCTCA
CGCGTTGATACCGGTTCGGTGCTGGTCGAAAGCGCCGGGGAAACAATGAACA
